>Addgene plasmid #183903 | pX4 | addgene full sequence | sequence record 361369 | Addgene NGS Result
CTTTCCTGCGTTATCCCCTGATTCTGTGGATAACCGTATTACCGCCTTTGAGTGAGCTGATACCGCTCGC
CGCAGCCGAACGACCGAGCGCAGCGAGTCAGTGAGCGAGGAAGCGGAAGAGCGCCCAATACGCAAACCGC
CTCTCCCCGCGCGTTGGCCGATTCATTAATGCAGCTGGCACGACAGGTTTCCCGACTGGAAAGCGGGCAG
TGAGCGCAACGCAATTAATACGCGTACCGCTAGCCAGGAAGAGTTTGTAGAAACGCAAAAAGGCCATCCG
TCAGGATGGCCTTCTGCTTAGTTTGATGCCTGGCAGTTTATGGCGGGCGTCCTGCCCGCCACCCTCCGGG
CCGTTGCTTCACAACGTTCAAATCCGCTCCCGGCGGATTTGTCCTACTCAGGAGAGCGTTCACCGACAAA
CAACAGATAAAACGAAAGGCCCAGTCTTCCGACTGAGCCTTTCGTTTTATTTGATGCCTGGCAGTTCCCT
ACTCTCGCGTTAACGCTAGCATGGATGTTTTCCCAGTCACGACGTTGTAAAACGACGGCCAGTCTTAAGC
TCGGGCCCCTACAGGTCACTAATACCATCTAAGTAGTTGATTCATAGTGACTGGATATGTTGTGTTTTAC
AGTATTATGTAGTCTGTTTTTTATGCAAAATCTAATTTAATATATTGATATTTATATCATTTTACGTTTC
TCGTTCAACTTTTCTATACAAAGTTGGTACCGGGCCCCCCGCTAGCGTCGACGGTATCGATAAGCTTGAT
CGGATCCGCTCCGTTGATTGATGAATCATTGATTCAGTAACTTAGTTGATCAATAACTCTAACACGAAAA
TTACGGATATAATTTCGTAATTTCGAATTTTGAGGGTTTTGTTAGATGAACTTTGATTTAAGATCTTGTT
TCGTAGGAAGATAAATGTCACAATCATTGTTTTGCAATACCCTATTATTGATATAAAAAATCTGAAATTT
TTTTAAATTTAGTTTATAGGCACTCGTTGTTTACGAAATATGATGCAAAATTCAGTTTATTATAAAAAAG
TTTTTTATTTTTCGAATTAGGGTAGCATCCCAAATTATGTCACGCTAAATTTCAACTTTTTCGACCCCCT
TCCCTCCTCTACTTTGTCACATTTTTTGTATGAGTCCTCCGAAAATTTTGTAAGGCTTGACCCCCTCCAC
CCCTCTTAAAGCGTGACGTAATTTGTGCATGACCCCTTAGATAGAAATGTTGAAAACCTATCAACATAAA
TCTGGGCAAAACTTCAATCAAAATAAATGCAATGTACACTGAACAGGTAAGTGTAGGAGGTAAGAAAAGA
TAGCTAAAAAAAACTCGACTCGACTTGATGATGGTTTTGAAAAAACTCAAAAACGACATGTAACAATAAA
GGTAAGTATTGAATGGATACTTGTATACAAAGTACTTTGAAGTTCAATTCTTGTTGAAATTGAACTGTCT
TCCATAACATTTATTCTTAAACACTAAATTTCTAAGTTTTAACGGCATTTCGTGGTGCGCACTGAACTTG
TTCTCTTTTCTCCTGATACATAACTCACATGTAGCTCTGATGTTGAAACACTTTCATATCTATCATTAAG
TCAGCAATCTCAGGACAATTTTCATCATATTTTTTCTCTTGTATTTTTTCAACAGGTTATCTACATTCGT
CCCCTGATGAGTACGTTCAATATTATGGACCACAAACTCACACATACACGCTTCCCAGGTAAGTTCCTAT
ACGAAACCCCAACAAAAACCATAATTGTTTAGACTTGTGAACAAAATTGGATCCGACTTTATTGATTACG
TTGTTAAGAGAACAAATCTTTTACAACTGAATTCATTTGTTCTCGTTTCATTTTTTTTCGCAAAACATTG
ATCGAGAATTCGATTGATTTCCGATTCGAATTTACTTGTACAGCTCGTCCATGCCGAGAGTGATCCCGGC
GGCGGTCACGAACTCCAGCAGGACCATGTGATCGCGCTTCTCGTTGGGGTCTTTGCTCAGGGCGGACTGG
GTGCTCAGGTAGTGGTTGTCGGGCAGCAGCACGGGGCCGTCGCCGATGGGGGTGTTCTGCTGGTAGTGGT
CGGCGAGCTGCACGCTGCCGTCCTCGATGTTGTGGCGGATCTTGAAGTTCACCTTGATGCCGTTCTTCTG
CTTGTCGGCCATGATATAGACGTTGTGGCTGTTGTAGTTGTACTCCAGCTTGTGCCCCAGGATGTTGCCG
TCCTCCTTGAAGTCGATGCCCTTCAGCTCGATGCGGTTCACCAGGGTGTCGCCCTCGAACTTCACCTCGG
CGCGGGTCTTGTAGTTGCCGTCGTCCTTGAAGAAGATGGTGCGCTCCTGGACGTAGCCTTCGGGCATGGC
GGACTTGAAGAAGTCGTGCTGCTTCATGTGGTCGGGGTAGCGGCTGAAGCACTGCACGCCGTAGGTCAGG
GTGGTCACGAGGGTGGGCCAGGGCACGGGCAGCTTGCCGGTGGTGCAGATGAACTTCAGGGTCAGCTTGC
CGTAGGTGGCATCGCCCTCGCCCTCGCCGGACACGCTGAACTTGTGGCCGTTTACGTCGCCGTCCAGCTC
GACCAGGATGGGCACCACCCCGGTGAACAGCTCCTCGCCCTTGCTCACCATGGTTGAAATCTCTGTTTAG
CAGAAAAAGAAACGAGGAAACGCTTCAGTAATTGGTTGTGAAATGCAAACTCTCATTTGATATTGATTCA
TTGCCTTTGGCTTCGAGCACGACACGACAGGTTTTAAACTTGTTTTGCTTTGTCTGCGTTTGCAGTCGCA
GGCCAAGTGAAAAATATACACTTGAAGGTGATGACGTCACAACAACGCCCTACTTTTTAGTGAAAAATTA
ACTTGTTTTCGACTTTGAACTACGTAGTTTGGAAATTGCGTATCTTCAAGTTTTCACGATTTCCTCAAGG
TTTTTCTCGATATGTGTTAATATTACCTTAATGGGTAATTATCACCACAATATTTAATTTTAGAAATATG
GCGAATTCGCGCTTGCTCTAGAAATTTAATTCAATTAGCAGCGATGATTCAACGAAATATGATTATCGCC
GTGAATCACAATTGGGTTTTATCAATGATGATGAAACTGCGTTGCAAATTTTCACTAATCACTCAAAGCT
CAATAGTCGCCATCTTGGAAAATAGTTTGCTCATTCAAAGACAAAGGAATCATTCACCAAACTAGTTTTC
GCTCATAGCTATAATTTCATCATTTAATTTACCTACCTTCACTAGAAGATTCCCTTCACCGAAATGCACT
TTCACAAATTTAATAGTAATTGTCCTTTGAACAAAGCTTTGTTCACTCTGAAATTTTCTCCTCTGGCTAA
TTGGATCACTCTTTTTCACTAGAGACTTCACTTCACTTGCACTGGCACTGCTTACTTGGACCGCGTAATG
TTCACTCCACTAGGAAACGTATTCGATTGAGCTGGTTTTGCCTTTGCAGGGGCGTTTTATAGACACTGCC
GTAGTGGTGGTTGTACTTCTAGAAAATTTCTGCAATCCATTCATACATATACCTCTGTTCGGTTGGATGG
CTCTAAATCGATCGACTATGGGTACCATCCCTGTGTCTGAATGGACAGCAAAACGTGCTTGTGTCTGTTA
GTCGTTCATTCTGTACCTTGAACGATGCAGTTCAACTTCTGGCAAAGACGTCAATGTACCTACCATTCGT
GTATATGGCATACAGAGAAAGATGTGCGAATGCCTTTTTCGATAGAGAAAGGATTTCCTGATTTGATCGA
CAATTTCGGTAGCTATTCTTAGCTTCGAATGTAATCTGATAACCAAATCCAGAGACAAAGCAGTAATTTG
GGAATTTCACTTGAATCATTCTAATTGTATCATTTGCTGTATTAGTGCAGTCAGCAAAGTGACGTCAACC
CTTCTAAATCGATATACTTCTGGGAAGCTTTCTTTCTTGTCTGGCTCAGCTGGTGCCAAGGCAAATTATA
ATTGGATTCAATGCACAAGCTACATGTAAAGATCTTTTCTACGCCTACCCCCTCGGACAACAGGCGTCCC
ATGATTCATCAATCAACGGAGCGACCTCATAGAAATATTACGCCAACTGGAATACCAATGGCATCCAGAC
ATATCTATGGGTATGACGCCCAAGTTGACAATAATGCAAGCACATTCCACCGGAACAACGATATGTACTG
GACCTTGCAAACTCGTCGTCGACCAATTCCAATGGACCAGCCGAATATGCGTGAAGCTCTTAATTTATCC
CAGCAGAGCGTTAGACCAATAGAAGAACTCTATTCAACACCAAACAAGATCAAATCAAATGCACTGAAAA
CTACACCAACTGGGTTTGCTACGTACTTTTCTCCTATCGCTAAAAGTAACACGGGTGGTGAATTAAACGA
CGATGTGGATAGCAGTTTTAAGATTTCTCCGATCGACCCTCGGAGTATTGCTCATTTCAAAACATCTACT
CCGTCAAAACCAAACGAGACATCACTTTCTCCTACAAGATCGCTTACCGAAGAGCTTCGATATAGATTAA
GACTGCAACAGGTCGGAGTTCGATCACATGGGAATTCTCCGGTAAGCTCCGGCCGTTCAACACCAAAAAA
CGTACTTGAAGCACAAGCTCCACGTGGCAGACACAGTTGGGCTTCCAACAGTACCGACATTCCACAGACA
TGCTCTGATCGACTTGGGACACCAAAAACGAGCCTTATGGATTTCAAAAAGTTGCTTCTTGCGCATGGAT
CGAAATCTAATATTTCGTCTGGAAGTAAAATTTCTGCCGTTGAACTACTTAAGAAATCAAAAAGTAACGC
TCCAGTTAACCCAGTTTCTCCAGTTACAAAAACTTCTGCAAATAGTAGTTTGAATATTTTGGACCTTTCG
GGATCTCCAAAAACATTCGCTACAAGACGCATGATTCGACAAGGAAACTTTGGAAATGGTTCACCATCAA
AGCTCGGTAATGTGTCTAAACATTCTTCAAGGGGTGGTTGGCGGTACAGCTTATCCCCTATAGTGAGTCG
TATTACATGGTCATAGCTGTTTCCTGGCAGCTCTGGCCCGTGTCTCAAAATCTCTGATGTTACATTGCAC
AAGATAAAAATATATCATCATGAACAATAAAACTGTCTGCTTACATAAACAGTAATACAAGGGGTGTTAT
GAGCCATATTCAACGGGAAACGTCGAGGCCGCGATTAAATTCCAACATGGATGCTGATTTATATGGGTAT
AAATGGGCTCGCGATAATGTCGGGCAATCAGGTGCGACAATCTATCGCTTGTATGGGAAGCCCGATGCGC
CAGAGTTGTTTCTGAAACATGGCAAAGGTAGCGTTGCCAATGATGTTACAGATGAGATGGTCAGACTAAA
CTGGCTGACGGAATTTATGCCTCTTCCGACCATCAAGCATTTTATCCGTACTCCTGATGATGCATGGTTA
CTCACCACTGCGATCCCCGGAAAAACAGCATTCCAGGTATTAGAAGAATATCCTGATTCAGGTGAAAATA
TTGTTGATGCGCTGGCAGTGTTCCTGCGCCGGTTGCATTCGATTCCTGTTTGTAATTGTCCTTTTAACAG
CGATCGCGTATTTCGTCTCGCTCAGGCGCAATCACGAATGAATAACGGTTTGGTTGATGCGAGTGATTTT
GATGACGAGCGTAATGGCTGGCCTGTTGAACAAGTCTGGAAAGAAATGCATAAACTTTTGCCATTCTCAC
CGGATTCAGTCGTCACTCATGGTGATTTCTCACTTGATAACCTTATTTTTGACGAGGGGAAATTAATAGG
TTGTATTGATGTTGGACGAGTCGGAATCGCAGACCGATACCAGGATCTTGCCATCCTATGGAACTGCCTC
GGTGAGTTTTCTCCTTCATTACAGAAACGGCTTTTTCAAAAATATGGTATTGATAATCCTGATATGAATA
AATTGCAGTTTCATTTGATGCTCGATGAGTTTTTCTAATCAGAATTGGTTAATTGGTTGTAACACTGGCA
GAGCATTACGCTGACTTGACGGGACGGCGCAAGCTCATGACCAAAATCCCTTAACGTGAGTTACGCGTCG
TTCCACTGAGCGTCAGACCCCGTAGAAAAGATCAAAGGATCTTCTTGAGATCCTTTTTTTCTGCGCGTAA
TCTGCTGCTTGCAAACAAAAAAACCACCGCTACCAGCGGTGGTTTGTTTGCCGGATCAAGAGCTACCAAC
TCTTTTTCCGAAGGTAACTGGCTTCAGCAGAGCGCAGATACCAAATACTGTTCTTCTAGTGTAGCCGTAG
TTAGGCCACCACTTCAAGAACTCTGTAGCACCGCCTACATACCTCGCTCTGCTAATCCTGTTACCAGTGG
CTGCTGCCAGTGGCGATAAGTCGTGTCTTACCGGGTTGGACTCAAGACGATAGTTACCGGATAAGGCGCA
GCGGTCGGGCTGAACGGGGGGTTCGTGCACACAGCCCAGCTTGGAGCGAACGACCTACACCGAACTGAGA
TACCTACAGCGTGAGCTATGAGAAAGCGCCACGCTTCCCGAAGGGAGAAAGGCGGACAGGTATCCGGTAA
GCGGCAGGGTCGGAACAGGAGAGCGCACGAGGGAGCTTCCAGGGGGAAACGCCTGGTATCTTTATAGTCC
TGTCGGGTTTCGCCACCTCTGACTTGAGCGTCGATTTTTGTGATGCTCGTCAGGGGGGCGGAGCCTATGG
AAAAACGCCAGCAACGCGGCCTTTTTACGGTTCCTGGCCTTTTGCTGGCCTTTTGCTCACATGTT
Features (pLannotate 1.2.2; 10 found; start..end, strand, type, name):
    121..213     +  CDS            lacI (fragment): lac repressor; lacI; The lac repressor binds to the lac operator to inhibit transcription in E. coli. This inhibition can be relieved by adding lactose or isopropyl-β-D-thiogalactopyranoside (IPTG).
    268..295     -  terminator     rrnB T2 terminator: transcription terminator T2 from the E. coli rrnB gene
    427..470     +  terminator     rrnB T1 terminator: Escherichia coli rrnB; transcription terminator T1 from the E. coli rrnB gene
    517..553     -  CDS            lacZα (fragment): LacZα fragment of β-galactosidase; lacZ fragment
    603..727     -  protein_bind   attR4: mutant version of attR; recombination site for the Gateway® LR reaction LR Clonase™
    747..770     -  misc_feature   MCS (fragment): pBluescript multiple cloning site
   1922..2641    -  CDS            EGFP: the original enhanced GFP (Yang et al., 1996) mammalian codon-optimized
   5027..5045    -  promoter       T7 promoter: promoter for bacteriophage T7 RNA polymerase
   5179..5988    +  CDS            KanR: aminoglycoside phosphotransferase; aph(3')-Ia; confers resistance to kanamycin in bacteria or G418 (Geneticin®) in eukaryotes
   6135..6723    +  rep_origin     ori: high-copy-number ColE1/pMB1/pBR322/pUC origin of replication
