[The description below was written by a language model from this plasmid's Addgene catalogue record and pLannotate feature annotations shown in this document.]
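Description:
pX4 is a 6,785 bp donor (repair template) plasmid for CRISPR/Cas9-mediated knock-in near the sex-determining m/M locus of the mosquito Aedes aegypti. It was assembled by BsaI Golden Gate cloning, which destroyed the cloning sites, into a pENTR R4 ATCC LacZ-type Gateway entry backbone of about 2.5 kb. The backbone carries a high-copy ColE1/pUC origin and a kanamycin resistance gene (aph(3')-Ia) for propagation and selection in E. coli. Backbone remnants in the annotation include rrnB T1 and T2 terminators, an attR4 Gateway recombination site, a T7 promoter and short fragments of lacI, lacZα and a multiple cloning site. None of these contribute to the knock-in function.

The payload is a GFP marker cassette flanked by Ae. aegypti genomic sequences. These serve as homology arms that direct integration by homology-directed repair after Cas9 cleavage at the target site. The feature table annotates an EGFP coding sequence on the reverse strand. The large unannotated stretches on either side presumably hold the promoter, the terminator and the mosquito homology arms, which the automated annotation did not recognise. The record is inconsistent about the promoter: the promoter field lists the Ae. aegypti polyubiquitin (PUb) promoter, while the insert's alternative name describes a 3xP3-GFP cassette with a Drosophila Tub56D terminator. 3xP3 is an artificial Pax6-responsive promoter that typically drives eye and nervous-system fluorescence, whereas PUb gives broad expression, so the sequence should be checked to confirm which one drives GFP.

According to the associated publication title, the plasmid was used to build genetic sexing strains. A fluorescent marker linked to the sex locus allows male and female mosquitoes to be sorted for Aedes genetic control programmes.
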