Addgene plasmid #183903: pX4
Purpose: donor plasmid for CRISPR Cas9 knockin near the Aedes aegypti m / M locus
Depositing lab: Eric Marois. Depositing organization: CNRS UPR 9022, INSERM U1257, Réponse immunitaire chez le moustique anophèle vecteur du paludisme. Publication: Combining two genetic sexing strains allows sorting of non-transgenic males for Aedes genetic control. Lutrat C, Burckbuchler M, Olmo RP, Beugnon R, Fontaine A, Akbari OS, Argiles-Herrero R, Baldet T, Bouyer J, Marois E. Commun Biol. 2023 Jun 16;6(1):646. doi: 10.1038/s42003-023-05030-7. PubMed 37328568.
Backbone
  Vector backbone: pENTR R4 ATCC LacZGCTT (Addgene #173668)
  Backbone size w/o insert (bp): 2500
  Total vector size (bp): 6785
  Vector type: Insect Expression
Growth in bacteria
  Bacterial resistance: Kanamycin, 50 μg/mL
  Growth temperature: 37°C
  Growth strain: DH5alpha
  Copy number: High Copy
Gene/Insert
  Gene/Insert name: GFP (alt name: 3xP3-GFP-DmTub56Dterminator cassette flanked by Ae. aegypti genomic sequences)
  Species: Synthetic
  Promoter: Aedes aegypti PUb
  Cloning method: Restriction Enzyme; 5′ cloning site BsaI (Golden Gate Cloning) (destroyed during cloning); 3′ cloning site BsaI (Golden Gate Cloning) (destroyed during cloning)
  Sequencing primers: 5′ M13F; 3′ M13R
Terms and licenses: Academic/Nonprofit Terms; Industry Terms: Not Available to Industry
Depositor comments: Donor construct designed to insert GFP near the m/M locus of Aedes aegypti using the CRISPR/Cas9 system. Please visit https://doi.org/10.1101/2022.03.11.483912 for bioRxiv preprint.
How to cite: pX4 was a gift from Eric Marois (Addgene plasmid # 183903 ; http://n2t.net/addgene:183903 ; RRID:Addgene_183903)
